Addgene plasmid #185600: pLKO-perox-tagRFP
Purpose: Lentiviral construct for expression of tagRFP-T targeted to peroxisomes
Depositing lab: Jarrod Johnson. Depositing organization: University of Utah. Publication: Genetic Modification of Primary Human Myeloid Cells to Study Cell Migration, Activation, and Organelle Dynamics. Greiner D, Scott TM, Olson GS, Aderem A, Roh-Johnson M, Johnson JS. Curr Protoc. 2022 Aug;2(8):e514. doi: 10.1002/cpz1.514. PubMed 36018279.
Backbone
  Vector backbone: pLKO-MCS
  Vector type: Mammalian Expression, Lentiviral
Growth in bacteria
  Bacterial resistance: Ampicillin, 100 μg/mL
  Growth temperature: 37°C
  Growth strain: NEB Stable
  Copy number: Unknown
Gene/Insert
  Gene/Insert name: perox-tagRFP-T (alt name: tagRFP-T targeted to peroxisomes)
  Species: Synthetic
  Cloning method: Restriction Enzyme; 5′ cloning site unknown (unknown if destroyed)
Terms and licenses: Academic/Nonprofit Terms; Industry Terms: Not Available to Industry
How to cite: pLKO-perox-tagRFP was a gift from Jarrod Johnson (Addgene plasmid # 185600 ; http://n2t.net/addgene:185600 ; RRID:Addgene_185600)
