[The description below was written by a language model from this plasmid's Addgene catalogue record and pLannotate feature annotations shown in this document.]
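Description:
pLKO-perox-tagRFP is a lentiviral mammalian expression plasmid built on the pLKO-MCS backbone and designed to deliver a red fluorescent marker of peroxisomes. It is maintained in E. coli through a high-copy ColE1/pUC-type origin and selected with ampicillin via the β-lactamase gene. An f1 origin, lac regulatory and lacZα remnants, and T3 and T7 promoters are carried over from the cloning backbone.

The viral portion has a third-generation, self-inactivating layout. An RSV promoter fused to a truncated HIV-1 5' LTR drives production of the genomic RNA in packaging cells. It is followed by the Ψ packaging signal with an adjoining gag fragment, the Rev response element for Rev-dependent nuclear export, and the cPPT/CTS element. The ΔU3 3' LTR inactivates LTR promoter activity after integration, and an SV40 polyadenylation signal and SV40 origin lie downstream of it.

Within the transfer cassette, the human PGK promoter drives constitutive expression of a TagRFP-T coding sequence, a red fluorescent protein derived from Entacmaea quadricolor. The record describes the protein as targeted to peroxisomes, but the targeting motif itself is not annotated or specified. A human U6 promoter inherited from the pLKO shRNA design is also present upstream, with no hairpin insert annotated behind it. No mammalian drug-selection marker appears in the feature table, so transduced cells would be identified by fluorescence. The associated publication concerns genetic modification of primary human myeloid cells, consistent with use of this construct for live imaging of peroxisome and organelle dynamics.
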