Features (pLannotate 1.2.2; 25 found; start..end, strand, type, name):
    918..1506    +  rep_origin     ori: high-copy-number ColE1/pMB1/pBR322/pUC origin of replication
   1689..1781    +  CDS            lacI (fragment): lac repressor; lacI; The lac repressor binds to the lac operator to inhibit transcription in E. coli. This inhibition can be relieved by adding lactose or isopropyl-β-D-thiogalactopyranoside (IPTG).
   1794..1815    +  protein_bind   CAP binding site: CAP binding activates transcription in the presence of cAMP. E. coli catabolite activator protein
   1830..1860    +  promoter       lac promoter: promoter for the E. coli lac operon
   1868..1884    +  protein_bind   lac operator: The lac repressor binds to the lac operator to inhibit transcription in E. coli. This inhibition can be relieved by adding lactose or isopropyl-β-D-thiogalactopyranoside (IPTG). lac repressor encoded by lacI
   1929..1947    +  promoter       T3 promoter: promoter for bacteriophage T3 RNA polymerase
   1975..2201    +  promoter       RSV promoter: Rous sarcoma virus enhancer/promoter
   2202..2382    +  LTR            5' LTR (truncated): truncated 5' long terminal repeat (LTR) from HIV-1
   2429..2554    +  misc_feature   HIV-1 Ψ: packaging signal of human immunodeficiency virus type 1
   2538..2901    +  CDS            HIV-1 gag (fragment): gag protein from human immunodeficiency virus 1; gag
   3047..3280    +  misc_feature   RRE: The Rev response element (RRE) of HIV-1 allows for Rev-dependent mRNA export from the nucleus to the cytoplasm.
   3657..3757    +  CDS            Rev (fragment): human immunodeficiency virus 1 (HIV-1) Rev protein; rev; enhances nuclear export of unspliced and incompletely spliced viral mRNAs
   3807..4047    +  promoter       U6 promoter: RNA polymerase III promoter for human U6 snRNA
   4118..4235    +  misc_feature   cPPT/CTS: central polypurine tract and central termination sequence of HIV-1
   4284..4794    +  promoter       hPGK promoter: human phosphoglycerate kinase 1 promoter
   4822..5553    +  CDS            TagRFP-T: TagRFP-T is a basic (constitutively fluorescent) red fluorescent protein published in 2008, derived from Entacmaea quadricolor. It has low acid sensitivity.
   5631..5714    +  CDS            nef (fragment): NEF_HV1Z2 - Experimental evidence at protein level: Swiss-Prot protein existence level 1. Extracellular Nef protein targets CD4(+) T-lymphocytes for apoptosis by interacting with CXCR4 surface receptors. From Human immunodeficiency virus type 1 group M subtype D (isolate Z2/CDC-Z34) (HIV-1).
   5716..5949    +  LTR            3' LTR (ΔU3): self-inactivating 3' long terminal repeat (LTR) from HIV-1
   6021..6142    +  polyA_signal   SV40 poly(A) signal: SV40 polyadenylation signal
   6182..6317    +  rep_origin     SV40 ori: SV40 origin of replication
   6338..6356    -  promoter       T7 promoter: promoter for bacteriophage T7 RNA polymerase
   6364..6519    +  CDS            lacZα (fragment): LacZα fragment of β-galactosidase; lacZ fragment
   6524..6952    +  rep_origin     f1 ori (sequence partly withheld): f1 bacteriophage origin of replication; arrow indicates direction of (+) strand synthesis
   7005..7109    +  promoter       AmpR promoter: bla
   7110..747     +  CDS            AmpR (across the origin): β-lactamase; bla; confers resistance to ampicillin, carbenicillin, and related antibiotics
>Addgene plasmid #185600 | pLKO-perox-tagRFP | addgene full sequence | sequence record 364227 | Addgene NGS Result
GGTGCACGAGTGGGTTACATCGAACTGGATCTCAACAGCGGTAAGATCCTTGAGAGTTTTCGCCCCGAAG
AACGTTTTCCAATGATGAGCACTTTTAAAGTTCTGCTATGTGGCGCGGTATTATCCCGTATTGACGCCGG
GCAAGAGCAACTCGGTCGCCGCATACACTATTCTCAGAATGACTTGGTTGAGTACTCACCAGTCACAGAA
AAGCATCTTACGGATGGCATGACAGTAAGAGAATTATGCAGTGCTGCCATAACCATGAGTGATAACACTG
CGGCCAACTTACTTCTGACAACGATCGGAGGACCGAAGGAGCTAACCGCTTTTTTGCACAACATGGGGGA
TCATGTAACTCGCCTTGATCGTTGGGAACCGGAGCTGAATGAAGCCATACCAAACGACGAGCGTGACACC
ACGATGCCTGTAGCAATGGCAACAACGTTGCGCAAACTATTAACTGGCGAACTACTTACTCTAGCTTCCC
GGCAACAATTAATAGACTGGATGGAGGCGGATAAAGTTGCAGGACCACTTCTGCGCTCGGCCCTTCCGGC
TGGCTGGTTTATTGCTGATAAATCTGGAGCCGGTGAGCGTGGGTCTCGCGGTATCATTGCAGCACTGGGG
CCAGATGGTAAGCCCTCCCGTATCGTAGTTATCTACACGACGGGGAGTCAGGCAACTATGGATGAACGAA
ATAGACAGATCGCTGAGATAGGTGCCTCACTGATTAAGCATTGGTAACTGTCAGACCAAGTTTACTCATA
TATACTTTAGATTGATTTAAAACTTCATTTTTAATTTAAAAGGATCTAGGTGAAGATCCTTTTTGATAAT
CTCATGACCAAAATCCCTTAACGTGAGTTTTCGTTCCACTGAGCGTCAGACCCCGTAGAAAAGATCAAAG
GATCTTCTTGAGATCCTTTTTTTCTGCGCGTAATCTGCTGCTTGCAAACAAAAAAACCACCGCTACCAGC
GGTGGTTTGTTTGCCGGATCAAGAGCTACCAACTCTTTTTCCGAAGGTAACTGGCTTCAGCAGAGCGCAG
ATACCAAATACTGTTCTTCTAGTGTAGCCGTAGTTAGGCCACCACTTCAAGAACTCTGTAGCACCGCCTA
CATACCTCGCTCTGCTAATCCTGTTACCAGTGGCTGCTGCCAGTGGCGATAAGTCGTGTCTTACCGGGTT
GGACTCAAGACGATAGTTACCGGATAAGGCGCAGCGGTCGGGCTGAACGGGGGGTTCGTGCACACAGCCC
AGCTTGGAGCGAACGACCTACACCGAACTGAGATACCTACAGCGTGAGCTATGAGAAAGCGCCACGCTTC
CCGAAGGGAGAAAGGCGGACAGGTATCCGGTAAGCGGCAGGGTCGGAACAGGAGAGCGCACGAGGGAGCT
TCCAGGGGGAAACGCCTGGTATCTTTATAGTCCTGTCGGGTTTCGCCACCTCTGACTTGAGCGTCGATTT
TTGTGATGCTCGTCAGGGGGGCGGAGCCTATGGAAAAACGCCAGCAACGCGGCCTTTTTACGGTTCCTGG
CCTTTTGCTGGCCTTTTGCTCACATGTTCTTTCCTGCGTTATCCCCTGATTCTGTGGATAACCGTATTAC
CGCCTTTGAGTGAGCTGATACCGCTCGCCGCAGCCGAACGACCGAGCGCAGCGAGTCAGTGAGCGAGGAA
GCGGAAGAGCGCCCAATACGCAAACCGCCTCTCCCCGCGCGTTGGCCGATTCATTAATGCAGCTGGCACG
ACAGGTTTCCCGACTGGAAAGCGGGCAGTGAGCGCAACGCAATTAATGTGAGTTAGCTCACTCATTAGGC
ACCCCAGGCTTTACACTTTATGCTTCCGGCTCGTATGTTGTGTGGAATTGTGAGCGGATAACAATTTCAC
ACAGGAAACAGCTATGACCATGATTACGCCAAGCGCGCAATTAACCCTCACTAAAGGGAACAAAAGCTGG
AGCTGCAAGCTTAATGTAGTCTTATGCAATACTCTTGTAGTCTTGCAACATGGTAACGATGAGTTAGCAA
CATGCCTTACAAGGAGAGAAAAAGCACCGTGCATGCCGATTGGTGGAAGTAAGGTGGTACGATCGTGCCT
TATTAGGAAGGCAACAGACGGGTCTGACATGGATTGGACGAACCACTGAATTGCCGCATTGCAGAGATAT
TGTATTTAAGTGCCTAGCTCGATACATAAACGGGTCTCTCTGGTTAGACCAGATCTGAGCCTGGGAGCTC
TCTGGCTAACTAGGGAACCCACTGCTTAAGCCTCAATAAAGCTTGCCTTGAGTGCTTCAAGTAGTGTGTG
CCCGTCTGTTGTGTGACTCTGGTAACTAGAGATCCCTCAGACCCTTTTAGTCAGTGTGGAAAATCTCTAG
CAGTGGCGCCCGAACAGGGACTTGAAAGCGAAAGGGAAACCAGAGGAGCTCTCTCGACGCAGGACTCGGC
TTGCTGAAGCGCGCACGGCAAGAGGCGAGGGGCGGCGACTGGTGAGTACGCCAAAAATTTTGACTAGCGG
AGGCTAGAAGGAGAGAGATGGGTGCGAGAGCGTCAGTATTAAGCGGGGGAGAATTAGATCGCGATGGGAA
AAAATTCGGTTAAGGCCAGGGGGAAAGAAAAAATATAAATTAAAACATATAGTATGGGCAAGCAGGGAGC
TAGAACGATTCGCAGTTAATCCTGGCCTGTTAGAAACATCAGAAGGCTGTAGACAAATACTGGGACAGCT
ACAACCATCCCTTCAGACAGGATCAGAAGAACTTAGATCATTATATAATACAGTAGCAACCCTCTATTGT
GTGCATCAAAGGATAGAGATAAAAGACACCAAGGAAGCTTTAGACAAGATAGAGGAAGAGCAAAACAAAA
GTAAGACCACCGCACAGCAAGCGGCCGCTGATCTTCAGACCTGGAGGAGGAGATATGAGGGACAATTGGA
GAAGTGAATTATATAAATATAAAGTAGTAAAAATTGAACCATTAGGAGTAGCACCCACCAAGGCAAAGAG
AAGAGTGGTGCAGAGAGAAAAAAGAGCAGTGGGAATAGGAGCTTTGTTCCTTGGGTTCTTGGGAGCAGCA
GGAAGCACTATGGGCGCAGCGTCAATGACGCTGACGGTACAGGCCAGACAATTATTGTCTGGTATAGTGC
AGCAGCAGAACAATTTGCTGAGGGCTATTGAGGCGCAACAGCATCTGTTGCAACTCACAGTCTGGGGCAT
CAAGCAGCTCCAGGCAAGAATCCTGGCTGTGGAAAGATACCTAAAGGATCAACAGCTCCTGGGGATTTGG
GGTTGCTCTGGAAAACTCATTTGCACCACTGCTGTGCCTTGGAATGCTAGTTGGAGTAATAAATCTCTGG
AACAGATTTGGAATCACACGACCTGGATGGAGTGGGACAGAGAAATTAACAATTACACAAGCTTAATACA
CTCCTTAATTGAAGAATCGCAAAACCAGCAAGAAAAGAATGAACAAGAATTATTGGAATTAGATAAATGG
GCAAGTTTGTGGAATTGGTTTAACATAACAAATTGGCTGTGGTATATAAAATTATTCATAATGATAGTAG
GAGGCTTGGTAGGTTTAAGAATAGTTTTTGCTGTACTTTCTATAGTGAATAGAGTTAGGCAGGGATATTC
ACCATTATCGTTTCAGACCCACCTCCCAACCCCGAGGGGACCCGACAGGCCCGAAGGAATAGAAGAAGAA
GGTGGAGAGAGAGACAGAGACAGATCCATTCGATTAGTGAACGGATCTCGACGGTATCGATCACGAGACT
AGCCTCGAGCGGCCGCCCCCTTCACCGAGGGCCTATTTCCCATGATTCCTTCATATTTGCATATACGATA
CAAGGCTGTTAGAGAGATAATTGGAATTAATTTGACTGTAAACACAAAGATATTAGTACAAAATACGTGA
CGTAGAAAGTAATAATTTCTTGGGTAGTTTGCAGTTTTAAAATTATGTTTTAAAATGGACTATCATATGC
TTACCGTAACTTGAAAGTATTTCGATTTCTTGGCTTTATATATCTTGTGGAAAGGACGAAACACCGGTCC
GCAGGTATGCACGCGTGAATTCTCGACCTCGAGACAAATGGCAGTATTCATCCACAATTTTAAAAGAAAA
GGGGGGATTGGGGGGTACAGTGCAGGGGAAAGAATAGTAGACATAATAGCAACAGACATACAAACTAAAG
AATTACAAAAACAAATTACAAAAATTCAAAATTTTCGGGTTTATTACAGGGACAGCAGAGATCCACTTTG
GCCGCGGCTCGAGGGGGTTGGGGTTGCGCCTTTTCCAAGGCAGCCCTGGGTTTGCGCAGGGACGCGGCTG
CTCTGGGCGTGGTTCCGGGAAACGCAGCGGCGCCGACCCTGGGTCTCGCACATTCTTCACGTCCGTTCGC
AGCGTCACCCGGATCTTCGCCGCTACCCTTGTGGGCCCCCCGGCGACGCTTCCTGCTCCGCCCCTAAGTC
GGGAAGGTTCCTTGCGGTTCGCGGCGTGCCGGACGTGACAAACGGAAGCCGCACGTCTCACTAGTACCCT
CGCAGACGGACAGCGCCAGGGAGCAATGGCAGCGCGCCGACCGCGATGGGCTGTGGCCAATAGCGGCTGC
TCAGCAGGGCGCGCCGAGAGCAGCGGCCGGGAAGGGGCGGTGCGGGAGGCGGGGTGTGGGGCGGTAGTGT
GGGCCCTGTTCCTGCCCGCGCGGTGTTCCGCATTCTGCAAGCCTCCGGAGCGCACGTCGGCAGTCGGCTC
CCTCGTTGACCGAATCACCGACCTCTCTCCCCAGGGGGATCCGACGTCACCGGAGCTTACCATGGTGTCT
AAGGGCGAAGAGCTGATTAAGGAGAACATGCACATGAAGCTGTACATGGAGGGCACCGTGAACAACCACC
ACTTCAAGTGCACATCCGAGGGCGAAGGCAAGCCCTACGAGGGCACCCAGACCATGAGAATCAAGGTGGT
CGAGGGCGGCCCTCTCCCCTTCGCCTTCGACATCCTGGCTACCAGCTTCATGTACGGCAGCAGAACCTTC
ATCAACCACACCCAGGGCATCCCCGATTTCTTTAAGCAGTCCTTCCCTGAGGGCTTCACATGGGAGAGAG
TCACCACATACGAAGACGGGGGCGTGCTGACCGCTACCCAGGACACCAGCCTCCAGGACGGCTGCCTCAT
CTACAACGTCAAGATCAGAGGGGTGAACTTCCCATCCAACGGCCCTGTGATGCAGAAGAAAACACTCGGC
TGGGAGGCCAACACCGAGACCCTGTACCCCGCTGACGGCGGCCTGGAAGGCAGAACCGACATGGCCCTGA
AGCTCGTGGGCGGGGGCCACCTGATCTGCAACTTCAAGACCACATACAGATCCAAGAAACCCGCTAAGAA
CCTCAAGATGCCCGGCGTCTACTATGTGGACCACAGACTGGAAAGAATCAAGGAGGCCGACAAAGAGACC
TACGTCGAGCAGCACGAGGTGGCTGTGGCCAGATACTGCGACCTCCCTAGCAAACTGGGGCACAAACTTA
ATGGCATGGACGAGCTGTACAAGTCCAAGCTGTAACGTACGGATATCTGTACAAGTAACGCCCGCCCCAC
GACCCGCAGCGCCCGACCGAAAGGAGCGCACGACCCCATGCATCGGTACCTTTAAGACCAATGACTTACA
AGGCAGCTGTAGATCTTAGCCACTTTTTAAAAGAAAAGGGGGGACTGGAAGGGCTAATTCACTCCCAACG
AAGACAAGATCTGCTTTTTGCTTGTACTGGGTCTCTCTGGTTAGACCAGATCTGAGCCTGGGAGCTCTCT
GGCTAACTAGGGAACCCACTGCTTAAGCCTCAATAAAGCTTGCCTTGAGTGCTTCAAGTAGTGTGTGCCC
GTCTGTTGTGTGACTCTGGTAACTAGAGATCCCTCAGACCCTTTTAGTCAGTGTGGAAAATCTCTAGCAG
TAGTAGTTCATGTCATCTTATTATTCAGTATTTATAACTTGCAAAGAAATGAATATCAGAGAGTGAGAGG
AACTTGTTTATTGCAGCTTATAATGGTTACAAATAAAGCAATAGCATCACAAATTTCACAAATAAAGCAT
TTTTTTCACTGCATTCTAGTTGTGGTTTGTCCAAACTCATCAATGTATCTTATCATGTCTGGCTCTAGCT
ATCCCGCCCCTAACTCCGCCCATCCCGCCCCTAACTCCGCCCAGTTCCGCCCATTCTCCGCCCCATGGCT
GACTAATTTTTTTTATTTATGCAGAGGCCGAGGCCGCCTCGGCCTCTGAGCTATTCCAGAAGTAGTGAGG
AGGCTTTTTTGGAGGCCTAGGGACGTACCCAATTCGCCCTATAGTGAGTCGTATTACGCGCGCTCACTGG
CCGTCGTTTTACAACGTCGTGACTGGGAAAACCCTGGCGTTACCCAACTTAATCGCCTTGCAGCACATCC
CCCTTTCGCCAGCTGGCGTAATAGCGAAGAGGCCCGCACCGATCGCCCTTCCCAACAGTTGCGCAGCCTG
AATGGCGAATGGG
[124 nt withheld, positions 6524-6647]
C
[91 nt withheld, positions 6649-6739]
A
[49 nt withheld, positions 6741-6789]
CCTTTGACGTTGGAGTCCACGTTCTTT
[37 nt withheld, positions 6817-6853]
ACCCTATCTCGGTCTATTCTTTTGATTTATAAGGGATTTTGCCGATTTCGGCCTATTGGTTAAAAAATGA
GCTGATTTAACAAAAATTTAACGCGAATTTTAACAAAATATTAACGCTTACAATTTAGGTGGCACTTTTC
GGGGAAATGTGCGCGGAACCCCTATTTGTTTATTTTTCTAAATACATTCAAATATGTATCCGCTCATGAG
ACAATAACCCTGATAAATGCTTCAATAATATTGAAAAAGGAAGAGTATGAGTATTCAACATTTCCGTGTC
GCCCTTATTCCCTTTTTTGCGGCATTTTGCCTTCCTGTTTTTGCTCACCCAGAAACGCTGGTGAAAGTAA
AAGATGCTGAAGATCAGTTG
